Addgene plasmid #16228: GFP Snail 6SA
Depositing lab: Mien-Chie Hung. Publication: Dual regulation of Snail by GSK-3beta-mediated phosphorylation in control of epithelial-mesenchymal transition. Zhou BP, Deng J, Xia W, Xu J, Li YM, Gunduz M, Hung MC. Nat Cell Biol. 2004 Oct . 6(10):931-40. 10.1038/ncb1173 PubMed 15448698.
Backbone
  Vector backbone: pEGFP-C2
  Backbone manufacturer: Clontech
  Backbone size w/o insert (bp): 4700
  Vector type: Mammalian Expression
  Selectable markers: Neomycin (select with G418)
Growth in bacteria
  Bacterial resistance: Kanamycin, 50 μg/mL
  Growth temperature: 37°C
  Growth strain: DH5alpha
  Copy number: High Copy
Gene/Insert
  Gene/Insert name: Snail
  Species: H. sapiens (human)
  Insert size (bp): 800
  Mutation: 6SA: S97A, S101A, S108A, S112A, S116A, S120A
  Entrez Gene: SNAI1 (a.k.a. SLUGH2, SNA, SNAH, SNAIL, SNAIL1, dJ710H13.1)
  Tag / fusion protein: EGFP (N terminal on backbone)
  Cloning method: Restriction Enzyme; 5′ cloning site EcoRI (not destroyed); 3′ cloning site EcoRI (not destroyed)
  Sequencing primers: 5′ EGFP-C
Terms and licenses: Academic/Nonprofit Terms; Industry Terms: Not Available to Industry
Depositor comments: Also see GFP Snail WT author's map.
How to cite: GFP Snail 6SA was a gift from Mien-Chie Hung (Addgene plasmid # 16228 ; http://n2t.net/addgene:16228 ; RRID:Addgene_16228)
