[The description below was written by a language model from this plasmid's Addgene catalogue record and pLannotate feature annotations shown in this document.]
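Description:
GFP Snail 6SA is a mammalian expression plasmid built on the Clontech pEGFP-C2 backbone that produces human Snail (SNAI1) fused at its N terminus to EGFP. The sequenced record is about 5.6 kb. Transcription of the fusion is driven by the human cytomegalovirus immediate early enhancer and promoter and terminated by an SV40 polyadenylation signal. The roughly 800 bp Snail coding sequence sits in the multiple cloning site downstream of EGFP, inserted as an EcoRI fragment with both sites retained. The insert carries six serine-to-alanine substitutions (S97A, S101A, S108A, S112A, S116A and S120A). The associated publication concerns GSK-3beta-mediated phosphorylation of Snail in the control of epithelial-mesenchymal transition, so these changes presumably remove candidate phosphorylation sites to give a non-phosphorylatable variant, although the record does not spell out the mutant's behaviour.

The plasmid replicates in bacteria at high copy from a ColE1/pUC-type origin and also carries an f1 phage origin. A single Tn5 NeoR/KanR gene serves both hosts. A bacterial bla-type promoter gives kanamycin resistance in E. coli, while the adjacent SV40 enhancer/early promoter, with an HSV TK polyadenylation signal, gives G418 resistance for selecting stably transfected mammalian cells. The short annotated fragments of large T antigen, ble and bGH poly(A) appear to be backbone remnants or partial matches rather than functional elements.

The construct is suited to following the localisation and abundance of the mutant protein by green fluorescence and to comparing it with the companion wild-type GFP Snail plasmid mentioned in the depositor comments. Such comparisons fit studies of Snail regulation and its role as a transcriptional repressor of E-cadherin during EMT.
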