Features (pLannotate 1.2.2; 16 found; start..end, strand, type, name):
     61..364     +  enhancer       CMV enhancer: human cytomegalovirus immediate early enhancer
    365..568     +  promoter       CMV promoter: human cytomegalovirus (CMV) immediate early promoter
    613..1329    +  CDS            EGFP: EGFP is a basic (constitutively fluorescent) green fluorescent protein published in 1996, derived from Aequorea victoria. It is reported to be a rapidly-maturing weak dimer with moderate acid sensitivity.
   1335..1368    +  misc_feature   MCS (fragment): multiple cloning site
   1384..2172    +  CDS            SNAI1: SNAI1_HUMAN - Also known as SNAH. Experimental evidence at protein level: Swiss-Prot protein existence level 1. Involved in induction of the epithelial to mesenchymal transition (EMT), formation and maintenance of embryonic mesoderm, growth arrest, survival and cell migration. Binds to 3 E-boxes of the E-cadherin/CDH1 gene promoter and to the promoters of CLDN7 and KRT8 and, in association with histone demethylase KDM1A which it recruits to the promoters, causes a decrease in dimethylated H3K4 levels and represses transcription (PubMed:20389281, PubMed:20562920). The N- terminal SNAG domain co
   2190..2227    +  misc_feature   MCS (fragment): multiple cloning site
   2244..2328    +  CDS            large T antigen (fragment): large T antigen from SV40 (simian virus 40)
   2351..2472    +  polyA_signal   SV40 poly(A) signal: SV40 polyadenylation signal
   2506..2934    -  rep_origin     f1 ori (sequence partly withheld): f1 bacteriophage origin of replication; arrow indicates direction of (+) strand synthesis
   2961..3065    +  promoter       AmpR promoter: bla
   3067..3424    +  promoter       SV40 promoter: SV40 enhancer and early promoter
   3459..4253    +  CDS            NeoR/KanR: aminoglycoside phosphotransferase from Tn5; aph(3')-II (or nptII); confers resistance to neomycin, kanamycin, and G418 (Geneticin®)
   4274..4426    +  CDS            ble (fragment): BLE_KLEPN - Experimental evidence at protein level: Swiss-Prot protein existence level 1. Binding protein with a strong affinity to the bleomycin family of antibiotics. Binds to CL990; an antimitotic-antibiotic compound. From Klebsiella pneumoniae.
   4485..4532    +  polyA_signal   HSV TK poly(A) signal: herpes simplex virus thymidine kinase polyadenylation signal (Cole and Stacy, 1985)
   4623..4639    -  polyA_signal   bGH poly(A) signal (fragment): bovine growth hormone polyadenylation signal
   4861..5449    +  rep_origin     ori: high-copy-number ColE1/pMB1/pBR322/pUC origin of replication
>Addgene plasmid #16228 | GFP Snail 6SA | addgene full sequence | sequence record 263328 | Addgene NGS Result
TAGTTATTAATAGTAATCAATTACGGGGTCATTAGTTCATAGCCCATATATGGAGTTCCGCGTTACATAA
CTTACGGTAAATGGCCCGCCTGGCTGACCGCCCAACGACCCCCGCCCATTGACGTCAATAATGACGTATG
TTCCCATAGTAACGCCAATAGGGACTTTCCATTGACGTCAATGGGTGGAGTATTTACGGTAAACTGCCCA
CTTGGCAGTACATCAAGTGTATCATATGCCAAGTACGCCCCCTATTGACGTCAATGACGGTAAATGGCCC
GCCTGGCATTATGCCCAGTACATGACCTTATGGGACTTTCCTACTTGGCAGTACATCTACGTATTAGTCA
TCGCTATTACCATGGTGATGCGGTTTTGGCAGTACATCAATGGGCGTGGATAGCGGTTTGACTCACGGGG
ATTTCCAAGTCTCCACCCCATTGACGTCAATGGGAGTTTGTTTTGGCACCAAAATCAACGGGACTTTCCA
AAATGTCGTAACAACTCCGCCCCATTGACGCAAATGGGCGGTAGGCGTGTACGGTGGGAGGTCTATATAA
GCAGAGCTGGTTTAGTGAACCGTCAGATCCGCTAGCGCTACCGGTCGCCACCATGGTGAGCAAGGGCGAG
GAGCTGTTCACCGGGGTGGTGCCCATCCTGGTCGAGCTGGACGGCGACGTAAACGGCCACAAGTTCAGCG
TGTCCGGCGAGGGCGAGGGCGATGCCACCTACGGCAAGCTGACCCTGAAGTTCATCTGCACCACCGGCAA
GCTGCCCGTGCCCTGGCCCACCCTCGTGACCACCCTGACCTACGGCGTGCAGTGCTTCAGCCGCTACCCC
GACCACATGAAGCAGCACGACTTCTTCAAGTCCGCCATGCCCGAAGGCTACGTCCAGGAGCGCACCATCT
TCTTCAAGGACGACGGCAACTACAAGACCCGCGCCGAGGTGAAGTTCGAGGGCGACACCCTGGTGAACCG
CATCGAGCTGAAGGGCATCGACTTCAAGGAGGACGGCAACATCCTGGGGCACAAGCTGGAGTACAACTAC
AACAGCCACAACGTCTATATCATGGCCGACAAGCAGAAGAACGGCATCAAGGTGAACTTCAAGATCCGCC
ACAACATCGAGGACGGCAGCGTGCAGCTCGCCGACCACTACCAGCAGAACACCCCCATCGGCGACGGCCC
CGTGCTGCTGCCCGACAACCACTACCTGAGCACCCAGTCCGCCCTGAGCAAAGACCCCAACGAGAAGCGC
GATCACATGGTCCTGCTGGAGTTCGTGACCGCCGCCGGGATCACTCTCGGCATGGACGAGCTGTACAAGT
CCGGCCGGACTCAGATCTCGAGCTCAAGCTTCGAATTCGCCCTTGTAGGATCCCCGCGCTCTTTCCTCGT
CAGGAAGCCCTCCGACCCCAATCGGAAGCCTAACTACAGCGAGCTGCAGGACTCTAATCCAGAGTTTACC
TTCCAGCAGCCCTACGACCAGGCCCACCTGCTGGCAGCCATCCCACCTCCGGAGATCCTCAACCCCACCG
CCTCGCTGCCAATGCTCATCTGGGACTCTGTCCTGGCGCCCCAAGCCCAGCCAATTGCCTGGGCCTCCCT
TCGGCTCCAGGAGAGTCCCAGGGTGGCAGAGCTGACCTCCCTGTCAGATGAGGACGCTGGGAAAGGCGCC
CAGCCCCCCAGCCCACCCGCACCGGCTCCTGCGTCCTTCTCCGCGACGTCAGTCGCTTCCTTGGAGGCCG
AGGCCTATGCTGCCTTCCCAGGCTTGGGCCAAGTGCCCAAGCAGCTGGCCCAGCTCTCTGAGGCCAAGGA
TCTCCAGGCTCGAAAGGCCTTCAACTGCAAATACTGCAACAAGGAATACCTCAGCCTGGGTGCCCTCAAG
ATGCACATCCGAAGCCACACGCTGCCCTGCGTCTGCGGAACCTGCGGGAAGGCCTTCTCTAGGCCCTGGC
TGCTACAAGGCCATGTCCGGACCCACACTGGCGAGAAGCCCTTCTCCTGTCCCCACTGCAGCCGTGCCTT
CGCTGACCGCTCCAACCTGCGGGCCCACCTCCAGACCCACTCAGATGTCAAGAAGTACCAGTGCCAGGCG
TGTGCTCGGACCTTCTCCCGAATGTCCCTGCTCCACAAGCACCAAGAGTCCGGCTGCTCAGGATGTCCCC
GCTGACTCGAGTACAAGGGCGAATTCTGCAGTCGACGGTACCGCGGGCCCGGGATCCACCGGATCTAGAT
AACTGATCATAATCAGCCATACCACATTTGTAGAGGTTTTACTTGCTTTAAAAAACCTCCCACACCTCCC
CCTGAACCTGAAACATAAAATGAATGCAATTGTTGTTGTTAACTTGTTTATTGCAGCTTATAATGGTTAC
AAATAAAGCAATAGCATCACAAATTTCACAAATAAAGCATTTTTTTCACTGCATTCTAGTTGTGGTTTGT
CCAAACTCATCAATGTATCTTAACGCGTAAATTGTAAGCGTTAATATTTTGTTAAAATTCGCGTTAAATT
TTTGTTAAATCAGCTCATTTTTTAACCAATAGGCCGAAATCGGCAAAATCCCTTATAAATCAAAAGAATA
GACCGAGATAGGGT
[37 nt withheld, positions 2605-2641]
AAAGAACGTGGACTCCAACGTCAAAGG
[49 nt withheld, positions 2669-2717]
T
[91 nt withheld, positions 2719-2809]
G
[124 nt withheld, positions 2811-2934]
CAGGTGGCACTTTTCGGGGAAATGTGCGCGGAACCCCTATTTGTTTATTTTTCTAAATACATTCAAATAT
GTATCCGCTCATGAGACAATAACCCTGATAAATGCTTCAATAATATTGAAAAAGGAAGAGTCCTGAGGCG
GAAAGAACCAGCTGTGGAATGTGTGTCAGTTAGGGTGTGGAAAGTCCCCAGGCTCCCCAGCAGGCAGAAG
TATGCAAAGCATGCATCTCAATTAGTCAGCAACCAGGTGTGGAAAGTCCCCAGGCTCCCCAGCAGGCAGA
AGTATGCAAAGCATGCATCTCAATTAGTCAGCAACCATAGTCCCGCCCCTAACTCCGCCCATCCCGCCCC
TAACTCCGCCCAGTTCCGCCCATTCTCCGCCCCATGGCTGACTAATTTTTTTTATTTATGCAGAGGCCGA
GGCCGCCTCGGCCTCTGAGCTATTCCAGAAGTAGTGAGGAGGCTTTTTTGGAGGCCTAGGCTTTTGCAAA
GATCGATCAAGAGACAGGATGAGGATCGTTTCGCATGATTGAACAAGATGGATTGCACGCAGGTTCTCCG
GCCGCTTGGGTGGAGAGGCTATTCGGCTATGACTGGGCACAACAGACAATCGGCTGCTCTGATGCCGCCG
TGTTCCGGCTGTCAGCGCAGGGGCGCCCGGTTCTTTTTGTCAAGACCGACCTGTCCGGTGCCCTGAATGA
ACTGCAAGACGAGGCAGCGCGGCTATCGTGGCTGGCCACGACGGGCGTTCCTTGCGCAGCTGTGCTCGAC
GTTGTCACTGAAGCGGGAAGGGACTGGCTGCTATTGGGCGAAGTGCCGGGGCAGGATCTCCTGTCATCTC
ACCTTGCTCCTGCCGAGAAAGTATCCATCATGGCTGATGCAATGCGGCGGCTGCATACGCTTGATCCGGC
TACCTGCCCATTCGACCACCAAGCGAAACATCGCATCGAGCGAGCACGTACTCGGATGGAAGCCGGTCTT
GTCGATCAGGATGATCTGGACGAAGAGCATCAGGGGCTCGCGCCAGCCGAACTGTTCGCCAGGCTCAAGG
CGAGCATGCCCGACGGCGAGGATCTCGTCGTGACCCATGGCGATGCCTGCTTGCCGAATATCATGGTGGA
AAATGGCCGCTTTTCTGGATTCATCGACTGTGGCCGGCTGGGTGTGGCGGACCGCTATCAGGACATAGCG
TTGGCTACCCGTGATATTGCTGAAGAGCTTGGCGGCGAATGGGCTGACCGCTTCCTCGTGCTTTACGGTA
TCGCCGCTCCCGATTCGCAGCGCATCGCCTTCTATCGCCTTCTTGACGAGTTCTTCTGAGCGGGACTCTG
GGGTTCGAAATGACCGACCAAGCGACGCCCAACCTGCCATCACGAGATTTCGATTCCACCGCCGCCTTCT
ATGAAAGGTTGGGCTTCGGAATCGTTTTCCGGGACGCCGGCTGGATGATCCTCCAGCGCGGGGATCTCAT
GCTGGAGTTCTTCGCCCACCCTAGGGGGAGGCTAACTGAAACACGGAAGGAGACAATACCGGAAGGAACC
CGCGCTATGACGGCAATAAAAAGACAGAATAAAACGCACGGTGTTGGGTCGTTTGTTCATAAACGCGGGG
TTCGGTCCCAGGGCTGGCACTCTGTCGATACCCCACCGAGACCCCATTGGGGCCAATACGCCCGCGTTTC
TTCCTTTTCCCCACCCCACCCCCCAAGTTCGGGTGAAGGCCCAGGGCTCGCAGCCAACGTCGGGGCGGCA
GGCCCTGCCATAGCCTCAGGTTACTCATATATACTTTAGATTGATTTAAAACTTCATTTTTAATTTAAAA
GGATCTAGGTGAAGATCCTTTTTGATAATCTCATGACCAAAATCCCTTAACGTGAGTTTTCGTTCCACTG
AGCGTCAGACCCCGTAGAAAAGATCAAAGGATCTTCTTGAGATCCTTTTTTTCTGCGCGTAATCTGCTGC
TTGCAAACAAAAAAACCACCGCTACCAGCGGTGGTTTGTTTGCCGGATCAAGAGCTACCAACTCTTTTTC
CGAAGGTAACTGGCTTCAGCAGAGCGCAGATACCAAATACTGTTCTTCTAGTGTAGCCGTAGTTAGGCCA
CCACTTCAAGAACTCTGTAGCACCGCCTACATACCTCGCTCTGCTAATCCTGTTACCAGTGGCTGCTGCC
AGTGGCGATAAGTCGTGTCTTACCGGGTTGGACTCAAGACGATAGTTACCGGATAAGGCGCAGCGGTCGG
GCTGAACGGGGGGTTCGTGCACACAGCCCAGCTTGGAGCGAACGACCTACACCGAACTGAGATACCTACA
GCGTGAGCTATGAGAAAGCGCCACGCTTCCCGAAGGGAGAAAGGCGGACAGGTATCCGGTAAGCGGCAGG
GTCGGAACAGGAGAGCGCACGAGGGAGCTTCCAGGGGGAAACGCCTGGTATCTTTATAGTCCTGTCGGGT
TTCGCCACCTCTGACTTGAGCGTCGATTTTTGTGATGCTCGTCAGGGGGGCGGAGCCTATGGAAAAACGC
CAGCAACGCGGCCTTTTTACGGTTCCTGGCCTTTTGCTGGCCTTTTGCTCACATGTTCTTTCCTGCGTTA
TCCCCTGATTCTGTGGATAACCGTATTACCGCCATGCAT
