>Addgene plasmid #16228 | GFP Snail 6SA | addgene partial sequence | sequence record 22638 | EGFP-C 5'-CATGGTCCTGCTGGAGTTCGTG-3'
CCGGCCGGACTCAGATCTCGAGCTCAGCTTCGAATTCGCCCTTGTAGGATCCCCGCGCTCTTTCCTCGTC
AGGAAGCCCTCCGACCCCAATCGGAAGCCTAACTACAGCGAGCTGCAGGACTCTAATCCAGAGTTTACCT
TCCAGCAGCCCTACGACCAGGCCCACCTGCTGGCAGCCATCCCACCTCCGGAGATCCTCAACCCCACCGC
CTCGCTGCCAATGCTCATCTGGGACTCTGTCCTGGCGCCCCAAGCCCAGCCAATTGCCTGGGCCTCCCTT
CGGCTCCAGGAGAGTCCCAGGGTGGCAGAGCTGACCTCCCTGTCAGATGAGGACGCTGGGAAAGGCGCCC
AGCCCCCCAGCCCACCCGCACCGGCTCCTGCGTCCTTCTCCGCGACGTCAGTCGCTTCCTTGGAGGCCGA
GGCCTATGCTGCCTTCCCAGGCTTGGGCCAAGTGCCCAAGCAGCTGGCCCAGCTCTCTGAGGCCAAGGAT
CTCCAGGCTCGAAAGGCCTTCAACTGCAAATACTGCAACAAGGAATACCTCAGCCTGGGTGCCCTCAAGA
TGCACATCCGAAGCCACACGCTGCCCTGCGTCTGCGGAACCTGCGGGAAGGCCTTCTCTAGGCCCTGGCT
GCTACAAGGCCATGTCCGGACCCACACTGGCGAGAAGCCCTTCTCCTGTCCCCACTGCAGCCGTGCCTTC
GCTGACCGCTCCAACCTGCGGGCCCACCTCCAGACCCACTCAGATGTCAAGAAGTACCAGTGCCAGGCGT
GTGCTCGGACCTTCTCCCGAATGTCCCTGCTCCACAAGCACCAAGAGTCCGGCTGCTCAGGATGTCCCCG
CTGACTCGAGTACAAGGGCGAATTCTGCAGTCGACGGTACCGCGGGCCCGGGATCCACCGGGATCTAGAT
AACTGATCATAATCAGCC
